>Addgene plasmid #208713 | pDisplay-GRAB_r5-HT1.0 | addgene full sequence | sequence record 412240 | Addgene NGS Result
CATATATACTTTAGATTGATTTATTGAAAAAGGAAGAGTCCTGAGGCGGAAAGAACCAGCTGTGGAATGT
GTGTCAGTTAGGGTGTGGAAAGTCCCCAGGCTCCCCAGCAGGCAGAAGTATGCAAAGCATGCATCTCAAT
TAGTCAGCAACCAGGTGTGGAAAGTCCCCAGGCTCCCCAGCAGGCAGAAGTATGCAAAGCATGCATCTCA
ATTAGTCAGCAACCATAGTCCCGCCCCTAACTCCGCCCATCCCGCCCCTAACTCCGCCCAGTTCCGCCCA
TTCTCCGCCCCATGGCTGACTAATTTTTTTTATTTATGCAGAGGCCGAGGCCCGGCCTCTGAGCTATTCC
AGAAGTAGTGAGGAGGCTTTTTTGGAGGCCTAGGCTTTTGCAAAGATCGATCAAGAGACAGGATGAGGAT
CGTTTCGCATGATTGAACAAGATGGATTGCACGCAGGTTCTCCGGCCGCTTGGGTGGAGAGGCTATTCGG
CTATGACTGGGCACAACAGACAATCGGCTGCTCTGATGCCGCCGTGTTCCGGCTGTCAGCGCAGGGGCGC
CCGGTTCTTTTTGTCAAGACCGACCTGTCCGGTGCCCTGAATGAACTGCAAGACGAGGCAGCGCGGCTAT
CGTGGCTGGCCACGACGGGCGTTCCTTGCGCAGCTGTGCTCGACGTTGTCACTGAAGCGGGAAGGGACTG
GCTGCTATTGGGCGAAGTGCCGGGGCAGGATCTCCTGTCATCTCACCTTGCTCCTGCCGAGAAAGTATCC
ATCATGGCTGATGCAATGCGGCGGCTGCATACGCTTGATCCGGCTACCTGCCCATTCGACCACCAAGCGA
AACATCGCATCGAGCGAGCACGTACTCGGATGGAAGCCGGTCTTGTCGATCAGGATGATCTGGACGAAGA
GCATCAGGGGCTCGCGCCAGCCGAACTGTTCGCCAGGCTCAAGGCGAGCATGCCCGACGGCGAGGATCTC
GTCGTGACCCATGGCGATGCCTGCTTGCCGAATATCATGGTGGAAAATGGCCGCTTTTCTGGATTCATCG
ACTGTGGCCGGCTGGGTGTGGCGGACCGCTATCAGGACATAGCGTTGGCTACCCGTGATATTGCTGAAGA
GCTTGGCGGCGAATGGGCTGACCGCTTCCTCGTGCTTTACGGTATCGCCGCTCCCGATTCGCAGCGCATC
GCCTTCTATCGCCTTCTTGACGAGTTCTTCTGAGCGGGACTCTGGGGTTCGAAATGACCGACCAAGCGAC
GCCCAACCTGCCATCACGAGATTTCGATTCCACCGCCGCCTTCTATGAAAGGTTGGGCTTCGGAATCGTT
TTCCGGGACGCCGGCTGGATGATCCTCCAGCGCGGGGATCTCATGCTGGAGTTCTTCGCCCACCCTAGGG
GGAGGCTAACTGAAACACGGAAGGAGACAATACCGGAAGGAACCCGCGCTATGACGGCAATAAAAAGACA
GAATAAAACGCACGGTGTTGGGTCGTTTGTTCATAAACGCGGGGTTCGGTCCCAGGGCTGGCACTCTGTC
GATACCCCACCGAGACCCCATTGGGGCCAATACGCCCGCGTTTCTTCCTTTTCCCCACCCCACCCCCCAA
GTTCGGGTGAAGGCCCAGGGCTCGCAGCCAACGTCGGGGCGGCAGGCCCTGCCATAGCCTCAGGTTACTC
ATATATACTTTAGATTGATTTAAAACTTCATTTTTAATTTAAAAGGATCTAGGTGAAGATCCTTTTTGAT
AATCTCATGACCAAAATCCCTTAACGTGAGTTTTCGTTCCACTGAGCGTCAGACCCCGTAGAAAAGATCA
AAGGATCTTCTTGAGATCCTTTTTTTCTGCGCGTAATCTGCTGCTTGCAAACAAAAAAACCACCGCTACC
AGCGGTGGTTTGTTTGCCGGATCAAGAGCTACCAACTCTTTTTCCGAAGGTAACTGGCTTCAGCAGAGCG
CAGATACCAAATACTGTTCTTCTAGTGTAGCCGTAGTTAGGCCACCACTTCAAGAACTCTGTAGCACCGC
CTACATACCTCGCTCTGCTAATCCTGTTACCAGTGGCTGCTGCCAGTGGCGATAAGTCGCGTCTTACCGG
GTTGGACTCAAGACGATAGTTACCGGATAAGGCGCAGCGGTCGGGCTGAACGGGGGGTTCGTGCACACAG
CCCAGCTTGGAGCGAACGACCTACACCGAACTGAGATACCTACAGCGTGAGCTATGAGAAAGCGCCACGC
TTCCCGAAGGGAGAAAGGCGGACAGGTATCCGGTAAGCGGCAGGGTCGGAACAGGAGAGCGCACGAGGGA
GCTTCCAGGGGGAAACGCCTGGTATCTTTATAGTCCTGTCGGGTTTCGCCACCTCTGACTTGAGCGTCGA
TTTTTGTGATGCTCGTCAGGGGGGCGGAGCCTATGGAAAAACGCCAGCAACGCGGCCTTTTTACGGTTCC
TGGCCTTTTGCTGGCCTTTTGCTCACATGTTCTTTCCTGCGTTATCCCCCGATTCTGTGGATAACCGTAT
TACCGCCACTGGTTCTTTCCGCCTCAGAAGCCATAGAGCCCACCGCATCCCCAGCATGCCTGCTATTGTC
TTCCCAATCCTCCCCCTTGCTGTCCTGCCCCACCCCACCCCCCAGAATAGAATGACACCTACTCAGACAA
TGCGATGCAATTTCCTCATTTTATTAGGAAAGGACAGTGGGAGTGGCACCTTCCAGGGTCAAGGAAGGCA
CGGGGGAGGGGCAAACAACAGATGGCTGGCAACTAGAAGGCACAGTCGAGGCTGATCTCGAGCGGCCGCC
TAACGTGGCTTCTTCTGCCAAAGCATGATGAGGATGATAAGGGAGATGATGGTGAGCACCACCAGGGCCA
GGATGGCTGAGATCACCACCACCTTAAAGGGCAAGGAGTGTGGCACCACGATGACCTCCTGCGTGTCCTG
GCCCACAGCATTCAGATCCTCTTCTGAGATGAGTTTTTGTTCGTCGACTTACATAATTACACACTTTGTC
TTTGACTTCTTTTTCTTCTTTTTACCATCCTTGTACAGCTCGTCCATGCCGAGAGTGATCCCGGCGGCGG
TCACGAACTCCAGCAGGACCATGTGATCGCGCTTCTCGTTGGGGTCTTTGCTCAGGGCGGACTGGGTGCT
CAGGTAGTGGTTGTCGGGCAGCAGCACGGGGCCGTCGCCGATGGGGGTGTTCTGCTGGTAGTGGTCGGCG
AGCTGCACGCTGCCGTCCTCGATGTTGTGGCGGATCTTGAAGTTCACCTTGATGCCGTTCTTCTGCTTGT
CGGCCATGATATAGACGTTGTGGCTGTTGTAGTTGTACTCCAGCTTGTGCCCCAGGATGTTGCCGTCCTC
CTTGAAGTCGATGCCCTTCAGCTCGATGCGGTTCACCAGGGTGTCGCCCTCGAACTTCACCTCGGCGCGG
GTCTTGTAGTTGCCGTCGTCCTTGAAGAAGATGGTGCGCTCCTGGACGTAGCCTTCGGGCATGGCGGACT
TGAAGAAGTCGTGCTGCTTCATGTGGTCGGGGTAGCGGCTGAAGCACTGCACGCCGTAGGTCAGGGTGGT
CACGAGGGTGGGCCAGGGCACGGGCAGCTTGCCGGTGGTGCAGATGAACTTCAGGGTCAGCTTGCCGTAG
GTGGCATCGCCCTCGCCCTCGCCGGACACGCTGAACTTGTGGCCGTTTACGTCGCCGTCCAGCTCGACCA
GGATGGGCACCACCCCGGTGAACAGCTCCTCGCCCTTGCTCACCATGGTTGTGGCCATATTATCATCGTG
TTTTTCAAAGGAAAACCACGTCCCCGTGGTTCGGGGGGCCTAGACGTTTTTTTAACCTCGACTAAACACA
TGTAAAGCATGTGTACCGAGGCCCCAGATCAGATCCCATACAATGGGGTACCTTCTGGGCATCCTTCAGC
CCCTTGTTGAATACGCTTGAGGAGAGCCATTTGACTCTTTCCACAACTATCCAACTCACAACGTGGCACT
GGGGTTGTGCCGCCTTTGCAGGTGTATCTTATACACGTGGCTTTGGCCGCAGAGGCACCTGTCGCCAGGT
GGGGGGTTCCGCTGCCTGCAAAGGGTCGCTACAGACGTTGTTTGTCTTCAAGAAGCTTCCAGAGGAACTG
CTTCCTTCACGACATTTAACAGACCTTGCATTCCTTTGGCGAGAGGGGAAAGACCCCTAGGAATGCTCGT
CAAGAAGACAGGGCCAGGTTTCCGGGCCCTCACATTGCCAAAAGACGGCAATATGGTGGAAAATAACATA
TAGACAAACGCACACCGGCCTTATTCCAAGCGGCTTCGGCCAGTAACGTTAGGGGGGAGGGAGAGGGGCG
CTAGCTTACACACTGCTAATCCTTTCGCTAACCACACTGGAGGGATTTACTGGTAACTCTAAATTCTCAA
CTTGCATCTCTATACCGGGCTCATTGTCACTGGCTTTCTCGATCACCGGTTCATTGGTATGCCGATAAAT
GTTAACATTAAGCTCCCTCCCAGACAAAGCAGTGGCGGCAACTCTTGGAATCTGCCTGACAGGAGGCTTT
TTCTCTACCTTATAATTGCAACGGAGGATGATGAGGAAGGCACGTCTGAAAGACTTATTCAAGAAGGCAT
AGAGAAAAGGGTTCAACCCCGAATTGATATAGCCAAGCCAGAGGAAAGCGATCCACACCTGCTCGGGGAC
AGTGTAGTCTATGAAAGGGTCCACAATATTGGTGACAAAGAAGGGGGCCCAGCAGAAACAGAAGCAGCCC
ATGATGATACATAAAGTCTTGGCTGCCTTGGTCTCTGTCCTCATGCGACTTGTGCTGTGCTGGTCGTGCA
CCGTCAGCTCCCAGCCCATGGTCTTCTTCTGCATTACGGGGCCGTCGGGGGGGAAGTTGGTGCCGCGCAG
CTTCACCTTGTAGATGAAGTAGCCGTCCTGCAGGGAGGAGTCCTGCAGAACGTGAATGCGGCCGCCGTCC
TCGAAGTTCATCACGCGCTCCCACCTGAAGCCCTCGGGGAAGGACAGCTTGAAGTAGTCGGGGATGTCGG
CTGGGTGCTTAATGTAGGCCTTGGAGCCGTACATGAACTGAGGGGACAGGATGTCCCAGGCGAAGGGCAG
GGGGCCACCCTTGGTCACCTTCAGCTTAGCGGTCTGAAAGGCCTCGTAGGGGCGGCCCTCGCCCTCGCCC
TCGATCTCGAACTCGTGGCCGTTGAAGGAGCCCTCCATGTGCACCTTGAAGCGCATGAACTCCTTGATGA
TGGCGTGGTTGTGCTCCTCGCCCTTGCTCACCAGACTCCCGCCTGTACCTCCCTTGTACAGCTCGTCCAT
GCCGCCGGTGGAGTGGCGGGCCTCGGCGCGTTCGCACTGTTCCACGATGGTGTAGTCCTCGTTGTGGGAC
ACGATGTCCAACTTGATGTCGACGATGTAGGCGCCGGGCAGCTGCACGGGCTTCTTGGCCTTGTAGGTGG
TCTTGACCTCGGCGGCGTAGTGGCCGCCGTCCTTCAGCCTCAGCCCCTTCACGATCTCGCTCTTCAGGGC
GCCGTCCTCGGGGTACATAACCTCGGAACACACGGGCCAGAGCTGGGCATGCTCCTTAGCAGTGACATAG
ATTCGGTAATAGGCCAGCACCATGAGGAGAAACGGGATGTAGAAGGCCACCACAGAGCAGGTGATAGCAT
AGGGCTTGTTGACCATGAAGACACACCACGTGGAGTTAGAGTTGTGGCTGAATTTCCTTTTCTCTATCAC
ATCAACTATGCCGATGTTGTTCCAGCCTTGCATTATGGGGAGAAAAGATATAAACATGGGAAGGACCCAG
CAGCCTCCCAACATTAATGCGATGCGTAGAGGGGTCATCTTGTTCCTATAAACCAAAGGCTGGCAGCAGA
TGGCGTAATACCTGTCCAGGGAAATACAGCACAGGTGAAAGATCGATGCTGTACAAAGGTAGACATCCAG
AGAGGTCCGGACCAGGCAGAACATCTCCCCATAAGCCCAGATGTCTTGGACCAGCTCAATGGCACCAAAG
GGCATCACCAGCACCGAAACCAGCAGGTCAGCAAAGGCGAGAGACACAATGAAATAGTTGGTTTTTATTT
TCCTGAGCTGCCTGTCCCTGCACACAGCCACCATCACCAGCAGGTTGCCCAAGATGGCCATCAGGATAAC
CACTGCAAGGAACGTGAGCAGCACGACCTTCTCCACGGACCTGAAACCCTCGTTGGAACTCACATTAGCA
TCAAGTTTGTCACCGGTGGTGCCAACTTTTTTGTACAAACTTGTGTCACCAGTGGAACCTGGAACCCAGA
GCAGCAGTACCCATAGCAGGAGTGTGTCTGTCTCCATGGTGGATATCCCCAAGCCGAATTCCAGCACACT
GGCGGCCGTTACTAGTGGATCCGAGCTCGGTACCAAGCTTGGGTCTCCCTATAGTGAGTCGTATTAATTT
CGATAAGCCAGTAAGCAGTGGGTTCTCTAGTTAGCCAGAGAGCTCTGCTTATATAGACCTCCCACCGTAC
ACGCCTACCGCCCATTTGCGTCAATGGGGCGGAGTTGTTACGACATTTTGGAAAGTCCCGTTGATTTTGG
TGCCAAAACAAACTCCCATTGACGTCAATGGGGTGGAGACTTGGAAATCCCCGTGAGTCAAACCGCTATC
CACGCCCATTGATGTACTGCCAAAACCGCATCACCATGGTAATAGCGATGACTAATACGTAGATGTACTG
CCAAGTAGGAAAGTCCCATAAGGTCATGTACTGGGCATAATGCCAGGCGGGCCATTTACCGTCATTGACG
TCAATAGGGGGCGTACTTGGCATATGATACACTTGATGTACTGCCAAGTGGGCAGTTTACCGTAAATACT
CCACCCATTGACGTCAATGGAAAGTCCCTATTGGCGTTACTATGGGAACATACGTCATTATTGACGTCAA
TGGGCAGGGGTCGTTGGGCGGTCAGCCAGGCGGGCCATTTACCGTAAGTTATGTAACGCGGAACTCCATA
TATGGGCTATGAACTAATGACCCCGTAATTGATTACTATTAATAACTAGTCAATAATCAATGTCAACGCG
CGCGTAAATTGTAAGCGTTAATATTTTGTTAAAATTCGCGTTAAATTTTTGTTAAATCAGCTCATTTTTT
AACCAATAGGCCGAAATCGGCAAAATCCCTTATAAATCAAAAGAATAGACCGAGATAGGGT
[37 nt withheld, positions 7202-7238]
AAAGAACGTGGACTCCAACGTCAAAGG
[49 nt withheld, positions 7266-7314]
T
[91 nt withheld, positions 7316-7406]
G
[124 nt withheld, positions 7408-7531]
CAGGTGGCACTTTTCGGGGAAATGTGCGCGGAACCCCTATTTGTTTATTTTTCTAAATACATTCAAATAT
GTATCCGCTCATGAGACAATAACCCTGATAAATGCTTCAATAATATTGAAAAAGGAAGAGTATGAGTATT
CAACATTTCCGTGTCGCCCTTATTCCCTTTTTTGCGGCATTTTGCCTTCCTGTTTTTGCTCACCCAGAAA
CGCTGGTGAAAGTAAAAGATGCTGAAGATCAGTTGGGTGCACGAGTGGGTTACATCGAACTGGATCTCAA
CAGCGGTAAGATCCTTGAGAGTTTTCGCCCCGAAGAACGTTTTCCAATGATGAGCACTTTTAAAGTTCTG
CTATGTGGCGCGGTATTATCCCGTATTGACGCCGGGCAAGAGCAACTCGGTCGCCGCATACACTATTCTC
AGAATGACTTGGTTGAGTACTCACCAGTCACAGAAAAGCATCTTACGGATGGCATGACAGTAAGAGAATT
ATGCAGTGCTGCCATAACCATGAGTGATAACACTGCGGCCAACTTACTTCTGACAACGATCGGAGGACCG
AAGGAGCTAACCGCTTTTTTGCACAACATGGGGGATCATGTAACTCGCCTTGATCGTTGGGAACCGGAGC
TGAATGAAGCCATACCAAACGACGAGCGTGACACCACGATGCCTGTAGCAATGGCAACAACGTTGCGCAA
ACTATTAACTGGCGAACTACTTACTCTAGCTTCCCGGCAACAATTAATAGACTGGATGGAGGCGGATAAA
GTTGCAGGACCACTTCTGCGCTCGGCCCTTCCGGCTGGCTGGTTTATTGCTGATAAATCTGGAGCCGGTG
AGCGTGGGTCTCGCGGTATCATTGCAGCACTGGGGCCAGATGGTAAGCCCTCCCGTATCGTAGTTATCTA
CACGACGGGGAGTCAGGCAACTATGGATGAACGAAATAGACAGATCGCTGAGATAGGTGCCTCACTGATT
AAGCATTGGTAACTGTCAGACCAAGTTTACT
Features (pLannotate 1.2.2; 25 found; start..end, strand, type, name):
     22..39      +  promoter       AmpR promoter (fragment): bla
     41..394     +  promoter       SV40 promoter: SV40 enhancer and early promoter
    429..1223    +  CDS            NeoR/KanR: aminoglycoside phosphotransferase from Tn5; aph(3')-II (or nptII); confers resistance to neomycin, kanamycin, and G418 (Geneticin®)
   1244..1396    +  CDS            ble (fragment): BLE_KLEPN - Experimental evidence at protein level: Swiss-Prot protein existence level 1. Binding protein with a strong affinity to the bleomycin family of antibiotics. Binds to CL990; an antimitotic-antibiotic compound. From Klebsiella pneumoniae.
   1455..1502    +  polyA_signal   HSV TK poly(A) signal: herpes simplex virus thymidine kinase polyadenylation signal (Cole and Stacy, 1985)
   1593..1609    -  polyA_signal   bGH poly(A) signal (fragment): bovine growth hormone polyadenylation signal
   1831..2419    +  rep_origin     ori: high-copy-number ColE1/pMB1/pBR322/pUC origin of replication
   2529..2547    -  promoter       SV40 promoter (fragment): SV40 enhancer and early promoter
   2551..2775    -  polyA_signal   bGH poly(A) signal: bovine growth hormone polyadenylation signal
   2803..2949    -  CDS            PDGFRβ TM domain: transmembrane domain from platelet derived growth factor receptor beta
   2989..3039    -  CDS            K-Ras (fragment): human small GTPase proto-oncoprotein
   3040..3756    -  CDS            EGFP: EGFP is a basic (constitutively fluorescent) green fluorescent protein published in 1996, derived from Aequorea victoria. It is reported to be a rapidly-maturing weak dimer with moderate acid sensitivity.
   3757..4333    -  misc_feature   IRES2: internal ribosome entry site (IRES) of the encephalomyocarditis virus (EMCV)
   4349..4795    -  CDS            HTR2C (fragment): 5HT2C_HUMAN - Also known as HTR1C. Experimental evidence at protein level: Swiss-Prot protein existence level 1. G-protein coupled receptor for 5-hydroxytryptamine (serotonin). Also functions as a receptor for various drugs and psychoactive substances, including ergot alkaloid derivatives, 1-2,5,- dimethoxy-4-iodophenyl-2-aminopropane (DOI) and lysergic acid diethylamide (LSD). Ligand binding causes a conformation change that triggers signaling via guanine nucleotide-binding proteins (G proteins) and modulates the activity of down-stream effectors. Beta-arrestin family members inhibit signalin
   4838..5548    -  CDS            HyPerRed (fragment): red fluorescent genetically encoded indicator for H2O2 ()
   5573..6169    -  CDS            Adrb2 (fragment): ADRB2_MOUSE - Also known as Adrb2r. Experimental evidence at protein level: Swiss-Prot protein existence level 1. Beta-adrenergic receptors mediate the catecholamine-induced activation of adenylate cyclase through the action of G proteins. The beta-2-adrenergic receptor binds epinephrine with an approximately 30- fold greater affinity than it does norepinephrine. From Mus musculus (Mouse).
   6256..6273    -  protein_bind   attB1 (fragment): mutant version of attB; core recombination site for the Gateway® BP reaction BP Clonase™
   6275..6337    -  sig_peptide    Igκ leader: leader sequence from mouse immunoglobulin κ light chain
   6418..6436    -  promoter       T7 promoter: promoter for bacteriophage T7 RNA polymerase
   6452..6485    -  LTR            5' LTR (truncated) (fragment): truncated 5' long terminal repeat (LTR) from HIV-1
   6481..6684    -  promoter       CMV promoter: human cytomegalovirus (CMV) immediate early promoter
   6685..7064    -  enhancer       CMV enhancer: human cytomegalovirus immediate early enhancer
   7103..7531    -  rep_origin     f1 ori (sequence partly withheld): f1 bacteriophage origin of replication; arrow indicates direction of (+) strand synthesis
   7558..7662    +  promoter       AmpR promoter: bla
   7663..8523    +  CDS            AmpR: β-lactamase; bla; confers resistance to ampicillin, carbenicillin, and related antibiotics
