[The description below was written by a language model from this plasmid's Addgene catalogue record and pLannotate feature annotations shown in this document.]
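Description:
pDisplay-GRAB_r5-HT1.0 is a mammalian expression plasmid built on the pDisplay backbone that encodes the red fluorescent serotonin (5-HT) sensor GRAB_r5-HT1.0. In bacteria it is maintained as a high-copy plasmid through a ColE1/pUC-type origin and selected with ampicillin via the AmpR (β-lactamase) gene; an f1 origin is also present. For mammalian cells the backbone carries an SV40 promoter-driven NeoR/KanR cassette with an HSV TK polyadenylation signal, which could support G418 selection.

The sensor is transcribed from the CMV enhancer/promoter, with a T7 promoter just downstream, and begins with the mouse Igκ leader peptide from pDisplay, which directs the protein into the secretory pathway for delivery to the cell surface. The annotated open reading frame consists of G-protein-coupled receptor segments flanking a red fluorescent protein module. The automated annotation matches these to fragments of mouse Adrb2 and human HTR2C, and matches the fluorescent portion to HyPerRed, a similarity-based call that presumably reflects a shared circularly permuted red fluorescent protein; the record does not name the exact receptor scaffold or fluorophore. This layout fits the GRAB design, in which ligand binding to the receptor changes the conformation, and hence the brightness, of the inserted fluorescent protein.

Downstream of the sensor, an EMCV IRES2 drives translation of EGFP fused to a short K-Ras fragment, likely a membrane-targeting tail, giving a green membrane marker from the same transcript that could serve as an expression reference. A PDGFRβ transmembrane domain sequence from the backbone follows the EGFP cassette, and a bGH polyadenylation signal terminates the transcript. The plasmid is intended for expressing the red 5-HT sensor in cultured mammalian cells.
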