Addgene plasmid #208713: pDisplay-GRAB_r5-HT1.0
Purpose: Expresses the red 5-HT sensor GRAB_r5-HT1.0 in mammalian cells
Depositing lab: Yulong Li. Publication: Improved green and red GRAB sensors for monitoring spatiotemporal serotonin release in vivo. Deng F, Wan J, Li G, Dong H, Xia X, Wang Y, Li X, Zhuang C, Zheng Y, Liu L, Yan Y, Feng J, Zhao Y, Xie H, Li Y. Nat Methods. 2024 Apr;21(4):692-702. doi: 10.1038/s41592-024-02188-8. Epub 2024 Mar 5. PubMed 38443508.
Backbone
  Vector backbone: pDisplay
  Backbone manufacturer: pDisplay
  Backbone size w/o insert (bp): 6550
  Vector type: Mammalian Expression
Growth in bacteria
  Bacterial resistance: Ampicillin, 100 μg/mL
  Growth temperature: 37°C
  Growth strain: DH5alpha
  Copy number: High Copy
Gene/Insert
  Gene/Insert name: Red fluorescent 5-HT sensor GRAB_r5-HT1.0
  Species: H. sapiens (human), M. musculus (mouse)
  Insert size (bp): 1992
  Promoter: CMV
  Cloning method: Gibson Cloning
Terms and licenses: Academic/Nonprofit Terms; Industry Terms: Not Available to Industry
Depositor comments: Please visit https://www.biorxiv.org/content/10.1101/2023.05.27.542566v1 for bioRxiv preprint.
How to cite: pDisplay-GRAB_r5-HT1.0 was a gift from Yulong Li (Addgene plasmid # 208713 ; http://n2t.net/addgene:208713 ; RRID:Addgene_208713)
